Addgene plasmid #124955: HA-TRIM28deltaCC1
Purpose: Mammalian expression of Human TRIM28 with deleted CC domain
Depositing lab: Michelle Barton. Depositing organization: University of Texas MD Anderson Cancer Center. Publication: TRIM28 interacts with EZH2 and SWI/SNF to activate genes that promote mammosphere formation. Li J, Xi Y, Li W, McCarthy RL, Stratton SA, Zou W, Li W, Dent SY, Jain AK, Barton MC. Oncogene. 2017 May 25;36(21):2991-3001. doi: 10.1038/onc.2016.453. Epub 2017 Jan 9. PubMed 28068325.
Backbone
  Vector backbone: pCS2
  Vector type: Mammalian Expression
Growth in bacteria
  Bacterial resistance: Ampicillin, 100 μg/mL
  Growth temperature: 37°C
  Growth strain: DH5alpha
  Copy number: High Copy
Gene/Insert
  Gene/Insert name: hTRIM28
  Species: H. sapiens (human)
  Mutation: Deletion of CC domains
  Entrez Gene: TRIM28 (a.k.a. KAP1, PPP1R157, RNF96, TF1B, TIF1B, TIF1beta)
  Tag / fusion protein: HA (N terminal on backbone)
  Cloning method: Restriction Enzyme; 5′ cloning site unknown (unknown if destroyed); 3′ cloning site unknown (unknown if destroyed)
  Sequencing primers: 5′ unknown
Terms and licenses: Academic/Nonprofit Terms; Industry Terms: Not Available to Industry
Depositor comments: TRIM28 contains P719L mutation compared with NM_005762.3. No effect on plasmid function.
How to cite: HA-TRIM28deltaCC1 was a gift from Michelle Barton (Addgene plasmid # 124955 ; http://n2t.net/addgene:124955 ; RRID:Addgene_124955)
