[The description below was written by a language model from this plasmid's Addgene catalogue record and pLannotate feature annotations shown in this document.]
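Description:
HA-TRIM28deltaCC1 is a mammalian expression plasmid built on the pCS2 backbone that encodes human TRIM28 (also known as KAP1 or TIF1β) lacking its coiled-coil domain. The sequenced construct is about 6.3 kb. It is propagated in E. coli through a high-copy ColE1/pUC-type origin and selected with ampicillin via the β-lactamase gene. An f1 origin and remnants of the lac region (lac promoter and operator, with lacI and lacZα fragments) are also carried over from the parental vector.

Expression in mammalian cells is driven by the simian cytomegalovirus IE94 enhancer/promoter characteristic of pCS2, and transcripts are terminated by an SV40 polyadenylation signal downstream of the insert. An SP6 promoter lies between the CMV promoter and the coding region, so sense RNA could in principle be transcribed in vitro. T7 (partial) and T3 promoters sit on the opposite strand beyond the insert. The open reading frame begins with an N-terminal HA epitope supplied by the backbone; the annotation detects only a short match to an HA tag. This is followed by the TRIM28 sequence, which is annotated as a fragment, consistent with the internal deletion. The exact boundaries of the deletion and the cloning sites are not recorded. The depositor notes a P719L difference from the reference transcript that is reported not to affect function.

The plasmid serves as a domain-deletion mutant for testing the contribution of the coiled-coil region to TRIM28 activity or protein interactions, with the HA tag allowing detection or immunoprecipitation. The associated study examined TRIM28 interactions with EZH2 and SWI/SNF in gene activation.
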