Features (pLannotate 1.2.2; 16 found; start..end, strand, type, name):
     72..1049    +  promoter       CMV IE94 promoter: enhancer/promoter region of simian cytomegalovirus major immediate early transcription unit IE94
   1084..1102    +  promoter       SP6 promoter: promoter for bacteriophage SP6 RNA polymerase
   1137..1153    +  CDS            3xHA (fragment): three tandem HA epitope tags
   1227..3329    +  CDS            TRIM28 (fragment): TIF1B_HUMAN - Also known as KAP1, RNF96, TIF1B. Experimental evidence at protein level: Swiss-Prot protein existence level 1. (Microbial infection) Plays a critical role in the shutdown of lytic gene expression during the early stage of herpes virus 8 primary infection. This inhibition is mediated through interaction with herpes virus 8 protein LANA1. From Homo sapiens (Human).
   3348..3365    -  promoter       T7 promoter (fragment): promoter for bacteriophage T7 RNA polymerase
   3370..3504    -  polyA_signal   SV40 poly(A) signal: SV40 polyadenylation signal
   3617..3635    -  promoter       T3 promoter: promoter for bacteriophage T3 RNA polymerase
   3680..3696    -  protein_bind   lac operator: The lac repressor binds to the lac operator to inhibit transcription in E. coli. This inhibition can be relieved by adding lactose or isopropyl-β-D-thiogalactopyranoside (IPTG). lac repressor encoded by lacI
   3704..3734    -  promoter       lac promoter: promoter for the E. coli lac operon
   3749..3770    -  protein_bind   CAP binding site: CAP binding activates transcription in the presence of cAMP. E. coli catabolite activator protein
   3783..3875    -  CDS            lacI (fragment): lac repressor; lacI; The lac repressor binds to the lac operator to inhibit transcription in E. coli. This inhibition can be relieved by adding lactose or isopropyl-β-D-thiogalactopyranoside (IPTG).
   4058..4647    -  rep_origin     ori: high-copy-number ColE1/pMB1/pBR322/pUC origin of replication
   4818..5678    -  CDS            AmpR: β-lactamase; bla; confers resistance to ampicillin, carbenicillin, and related antibiotics
   5679..5783    -  promoter       AmpR promoter: bla
   5836..6264    -  rep_origin     f1 ori (sequence partly withheld): f1 bacteriophage origin of replication; arrow indicates direction of (+) strand synthesis
   6269..65      -  CDS            lacZα (fragment) (across the origin): LacZα fragment of β-galactosidase; lacZ fragment
>Addgene plasmid #124955 | HA-TRIM28deltaCC1 | addgene full sequence | sequence record 243627 | Addgene NGS Result
CGCCATTCAGGCTGCGCAACTGTTGGGAAGGGCGATCGGTGCGGGCCTCTTCGCTATTACGCCAGTCGAC
CGCCAATTCAATATGGCGTATATGGACTCATGCCAATTCAATATGGTGGATCTGGACCTGTGCCAATTCA
ATATGGCGTATATGGACTCGTGCCAATTCAATATGGTGGATCTGGACCCCAGCCAATTCAATATGGCGGA
CTTGGCACCATGCCAATTCAATATGGCGGACCTGGCACTGTGCCAACTGGGGAGGGGTCTACTTGGCACG
GTGCCAAGTTTGAGGAGGGGTCTTGGCCCTGTGCCAAGTCCGCCATATTGAATTGGCATGGTGCCAATAA
TGGCGGCCATATTGGCTATATGCCAGGATCAATATATAGGCAATATCCAATATGGCCCTATGCCAATATG
GCTATTGGCCAGGTTCAATACTATGTATTGGCCCTATGCCATATAGTATTCCATATATGGGTTTTCCTAT
TGACGTAGATAGCCCCTCCCAATGGGCGGTCCCATATACCATATATGGGGCTTCCTAATACCGCCCATAG
CCACTCCCCCATTGACGTCAATGGTCTCTATATATGGTCTTTCCTATTGACGTCATATGGGCGGTCCTAT
TGACGTATATGGCGCCTCCCCCATTGACGTCAATTACGGTAAATGGCCCGCCTGGCTCAATGCCCATTGA
CGTCAATAGGACCACCCACCATTGACGTCAATGGGATGGCTCATTGCCCATTCATATCCGTTCTCACGCC
CCCTATTGACGTCAATGACGGTAAATGGCCCACTTGGCAGTACATCAATATCTATTAATAGTAACTTGGC
AAGTACATTACTATTGGAAGTACGCCAGGGTACATTGGCAGTACTCCCATTGACGTCAATGGCGGTAAAT
GGCCCGCGATGGCTGCCAAGTACATCCCCATTGACGTCAATGGGGAGGGGCAATGACGCAAATGGGCGTT
CCATTGACGTAAATGGGCGGTAGGCGTGCCTAATGGGAGGTCTATATAAGCAATGCTCGTTTAGGGAACC
GCCATTCTGCCTGGGGACGTCGGAGCAAGCTTGATTTAGGTGACACTATAGAATACAAGCTACTTGTTCT
TTTTGCAGGATCCATGTACCCATACGATGTTCCAGATTACGCTTATCCTTATGACGTACCTGACTATGCA
TACCCTTATGATGTACCAGACTACGCTGGCCGGCCAATGGCGGCCTCCGCGGCGGCAGCCTCGGCAGCAG
CGGCCTCGGCCGCCTCTGGCAGCCCGGGCCCGGGCGAGGGCTCCGCTGGCGGCGAAAAGCGCTCCACCGC
CCCTTCGGCCGCAGCCTCGGCCTCTGCCTCAGCCGCGGCGTCGTCGCCCGCGGGGGGCGGCGCCGAGGCG
CTGGAGCTGCTGGAGCACTGCGGCGTGTGCAGAGAGCGCCTGCGACCCGAGAGGGAGCCCCGCCTGCTGC
CCTGTTTGCACTCGGCCTGTAGTGCCTGCTTAGGGCCCGCGGCCCCCGCCGCCGCCAACAGCTCGGGGGA
CGGCGGGGCGGCGGGCGACGGCACCGTGGTGGACTGTCCCGTGTGCAAGCAACAGTGCTTCTCCAAAGAC
ATCGTGGAGAATTATTTCATGCGTGATAGTGGCAGCAAGGCTGCCACCGACGCCCAGGATGCGAACCAGT
GCTGCACTAGCTGTGAGGATAATGCCCCAGCCACCAGCTACTGTGTGGAGTGCTCGGAGCCTCTGTGTGA
GACCTGTGTAGAGGCGCACCAGCGGGTGAAGTACACCAAGGACCATACTGTGCGCTCTACTGGGCCAGCC
AAGTCTCGGGATGGTGAACGTACTGTCTATTGCAACGTACACAAGCATGAACCCCTTGTGCTGTTTTGTG
AGAGCTGTGATACTCTCACCTGCCGAGACTGCCAGCTCAATGCCCACAAGGACCACCAGTACCAGATGAT
TGTGGATCCCGTGGAGCCACATGGCGAGATGAAGTTTCAGTGGGACCTCAATGCCTGGACCAAGAGTGCC
GAGGCCTTTGGCAAGATTGTGGCAGAGCGTCCTGGCACTAACTCAACAGGCCCTGCACCCATGGCCCCTC
CAAGAGCCCCAGGGCCCCTGAGCAAGCAGGGCTCTGGCAGCAGCCAGCCCATGGAGGTGCAGGAAGGCTA
TGGCTTTGGGTCAGGAGATGATCCCTACTCAAGTGCAGAGCCCCATGTGTCAGGTGTGAAACGGTCCCGC
TCAGGTGAGGGCGAGGTGAGCGGCCTTATGCGCAAGGTGCCACGAGTGAGCCTTGAACGCCTGGACCTGG
ACCTCACAGCTGACAGCCAGCCACCCGTCTTCAAGGTCTTCCCAGGCAGTACCACTGAGGACTACAACCT
TATTGTTATTGAACGTGGCGCTGCCGCTGCAGCTACCGGCCAGCCAGGGACTGCGCCTGCAGGAACCCCT
GGTGCCCCACCCCTGGCTGGCATGGCCATTGTCAAGGAGGAGGAGACGGAGGCTGCCATTGGAGCCCCTC
CTACTGCCACTGAGGGCCCTGAGACCAAACCTGTGCTTATGGCTCTTGCGGAGGGTCCTGGTGCTGAGGG
TCCCCGCCTGGCCTCACCTAGTGGCAGCACCAGCTCAGGGCTGGAGGTGGTGGCTCCTGAGGGTACCTCA
GCCCCAGGTGGTGGCCCGGGAACCCTGGATGACAGTGCCACCATTTGCCGTGTCTGCCAGAAGCCAGGCG
ATCTGGTTATGTGCAACCAGTGTGAGTTTTGTTTCCACCTGGACTGTCACCTGCCGGCCCTGCAGGATGT
ACCAGGGGAGGAGTGGAGCTGCTCACTCTGCCATGTGCTCCCTGACCTGAAGGAGGAGGATGGCAGCCTC
AGCCTGGATGGTGCAGACAGCACTGGCGTGGTGGCCAAGCTCTCACCAGCCAACCAGCGGAAATGTGAGC
GTGTACTGCTGGCCCTATTCTGTCACGAACCCTGCCGCCTCCTGCATCAGCTGGCTACCGACTCCACCTT
CTCCCTGGACCAGCCCGGTGGCACCCTGGATCTGACCCTGATCCGTGCCCGCCTCCAGGAGAAGTTGTCA
CCTCCCTACAGCTCCCCACAGGAGTTTGCCCAGGATGTGGGCCGCATGTTCAAGCAATTCAACAAGTTAA
CTGAGGACAAGGCAGACGTGCAGTCCATCATCGGCCTGCAGCGCTTCTTCGAGACGCGCATGAACGAGGC
CTTCGGTGACACCAAGTTCTCTGCTGTGCTGGTGGAGCCCCCGCCGATGAGCCTGCCTGGTGCTGGCCTG
AGTTCCCAGGAGCTGTCTGGTGGCCCTGGTGATGGCCCCTGAGGCGCGCCTCTAGAACTATAGTGAGTCG
TATTACGTAGATCCAGACATGATAAGATACATTGATGAGTTTGGACAAACCACAACTAGAATGCAGTGAA
AAAAATGCTTTATTTGTGAAATTTGTGATGCTATTGCTTTATTTGTAACCATTATAAGCTGCAATAAACA
AGTTAACAACAACAATTGCATTCATTTTATGTTTCAGGTTCAGGGGGAGGTGTGGGAGGTTTTTTAATTC
GCGGCCGCGGCGCCAATGCATTGGGCCCGGTACCCAGCTTTTGTTCCCTTTAGTGAGGGTTAATTGCGCG
CTTGGCGTAATCATGGTCATAGCTGTTTCCTGTGTGAAATTGTTATCCGCTCACAATTCCACACAACATA
CGAGCCGGGAGCATAAAGTGTAAAGCCTGGGGTGCCTAATGAGTGAGCTAACTCACATTAATTGCGTTGC
GCTCACTGCCCGCTTTCCAGTCGGGAAACCTGTCGTGCCAGCTGCATTAATGAATCGGCCAACGCGCGGG
GAGAGGCGGTTTGCGTATTGGGCGCTCTTCCGCTTCCTCGCTCACTGACTCGCTGCGCTCGGTCGTTCGG
CTGCGGCGAGCGGTATCAGCTCACTCAAAGGCGGTAATACGGTTATCCACAGAATCAGGGGATAACGCAG
GAAAGAACATGTGAGCAAAAGGCCAGCAAAAGGCCAGGAACCGTAAAAAGGCCGCGTTGCTGGCGTTTTT
CCATAGGCTCCGCCCCCCTGACGAGCATCACAAAAATCGACGCTCAAGTCAGAGGTGGCGAAACCCGACA
GGACTATAAAGATACCAGGCGTTTCCCCCCTGGAAGCTCCCTCGTGCGCTCTCCTGTTCCGACCCTGCCG
CTTACCGGATACCTGTCCGCCTTTCTCCCTTCGGGAAGCGTGGCGCTTTCTCATAGCTCACGCTGTAGGT
ATCTCAGTTCGGTGTAGGTCGTTCGCTCCAAGCTGGGCTGTGTGCACGAACCCCCCGTTCAGCCCGACCG
CTGCGCCTTATCCGGTAACTATCGTCTTGAGTCCAACCCGGTAAGACACGACTTATCGCCACTGGCAGCA
GCCACTGGTAACAGGATTAGCAGAGCGAGGTATGTAGGCGGTGCTACAGAGTTCTTGAAGTGGTGGCCTA
ACTACGGCTACACTAGAAGAACAGTATTTGGTATCTGCGCTCTGCTGAAGCCAGTTACCTTCGGAAAAAG
AGTTGGTAGCTCTTGATCCGGCAAACAAACCACCGCTGGTAGCGGTGGTTTTTTTGTTTGCAAGCAGCAG
ATTACGCGCAGAAAAAAAGGATCTCAAGAAGATCCTTTGATCTTTTCTACGGGGTCTGACGCTCAGTGGA
ACGAAAACTCACGTTAAGGGATTTTGGTCATGAGATTATCAAAAAGGATCTTCACCTAGATCCTTTTAAA
TTAAAAATGAAGTTTTAAATCAATCTAAAGTATATATGAGTAAACTTGGTCTGACAGTTACCAATGCTTA
ATCAGTGAGGCACCTATCTCAGCGATCTGTCTATTTCGTTCATCCATAGTTGCCTGACTCCCCGTCGTGT
AGATAACTACGATACGGGAGGGCTTACCATCTGGCCCCAGTGCTGCAATGATACCGCGAGACCCACGCTC
ACCGGCTCCAGATTTATCAGCAATAAACCAGCCAGCCGGAAGGGCCGAGCGCAGAAGTGGTCCTGCAACT
TTATCCGCCTCCATCCAGTCTATTAATTGTTGCCGGGAAGCTAGAGTAAGTAGTTCGCCAGTTAATAGTT
TGCGCAACGTTGTTGCCATTGCTACAGGCATCGTGGTGTCACGCTCGTCGTTTGGTATGGCTTCATTCAG
CTCCGGTTCCCAACGATCAAGGCGAGTTACATGATCCCCCATGTTGTGCAAAAAAGCGGTTAGCTCCTTC
GGTCCTCCGATCGTTGTCAGAAGTAAGTTGGCCGCAGTGTTATCACTCATGGTTATGGCAGCACTGCATA
ATTCTCTTACTGTCATGCCATCCGTAAGATGCTTTTCTGTGACTGGTGAGTACTCAACCAAGTCATTCTG
AGAATAGTGTATGCGGCGACCGAGTTGCTCTTGCCCGGCGTCAATACGGGATAATACCGCGCCACATAGC
AGAACTTTAAAAGTGCTCATCATTGGAAAACGTTCTTCGGGGCGAAAACTCTCAAGGATCTTACCGCTGT
TGAGATCCAGTTCGATGTAACCCACTCGTGCACCCAACTGATCTTCAGCATCTTTTACTTTCACCAGCGT
TTCTGGGTGAGCAAAAACAGGAAGGCAAAATGCCGCAAAAAAGGGAATAAGGGCGACACGGAAATGTTGA
ATACTCATACTCTTCCTTTTTCAATATTATTGAAGCATTTATCAGGGTTATTGTCTCATGAGCGGATACA
TATTTGAATGTATTTAGAAAAATAAACAAATAGGGGTTCCGCGCACATTTCCCCGAAAAGTGCCACCTAA
ATTGTAAGCGTTAATATTTTGTTAAAATTCGCGTTAAATTTTTGTTAAATCAGCTCATTTTTTAACCAAT
AGGCCGAAATCGGCAAAATCCCTTATAAATCAAAAGAATAGACCGAGATAGGGT
[37 nt withheld, positions 5935-5971]
AAAGAACGTGGACTCCAACGTCAAAGG
[49 nt withheld, positions 5999-6047]
T
[91 nt withheld, positions 6049-6139]
G
[124 nt withheld, positions 6141-6264]
CCCATT
